Addgene plasmid #144876: TFORF3400
Purpose: Lentiviral vector for overexpressing transcription factor ORFs with unique 24-bp barcodes. Barcodes facilitate identification of transcription factors in pooled screens.
Depositing lab: Feng Zhang. Depositing organization: Broad Institute. Publication: A transcription factor atlas of directed differentiation. Joung J, Ma S, Tay T, Geiger-Schuller KR, Kirchgatterer PC, Verdine VK, Guo B, Arias-Garcia MA, Allen WE, Singh A, Kuksenko O, Abudayyeh OO, Gootenberg JS, Fu Z, Macrae RK, Buenrostro JD, Regev A, Zhang F. Cell. 2023 Jan 5;186(1):209-229.e26. doi: 10.1016/j.cell.2022.11.026. PubMed 36608654.
Backbone
  Vector backbone: pLX_TRC317
  Backbone manufacturer: Broad Institute Genetic Perturbation Platform
  Backbone size w/o insert (bp): 8264
  Vector type: Mammalian Expression, Lentiviral
  Selectable markers: Puromycin
Growth in bacteria
  Bacterial resistance: Ampicillin, 100 μg/mL
  Growth temperature: 37°C
  Growth strain: NEB Stable
  Copy number: High Copy
Gene/Insert
  Gene/Insert name: GMEB1
  Species: H. sapiens (human)
  Insert size (bp): 1895
  Entrez Gene: GMEB1 (a.k.a. P96PIF, PIF96)
  Promoter: EF1a
  Tag / fusion protein: V5 (C terminal on insert)
  Cloning method: Gateway Cloning
  Sequencing primers: 5′ GGGTGGAGACTGAAGTTAGGCCAG; 3′ CACATAGCGTAAAAGGAGCAACATAG
Resource information
  A portion of this plasmid was derived from a plasmid made by: Broad Institute Genetic Perturbation Platform
Terms and licenses: Academic/Nonprofit Terms; Industry Terms: Not Available to Industry
Depositor comments: NM_024482.2 Please test multiple small colonies in case of plasmid recombination. To make this collection available in a timely manner, a portion of this collection was not fully sequenced by Addgene. If an Addgene verified full plasmid sequence is not available, please contact us prior to placing an order to request the full sequence.
How to cite: TFORF3400 was a gift from Feng Zhang (Addgene plasmid # 144876 ; http://n2t.net/addgene:144876 ; RRID:Addgene_144876)
