[The description below was written by a language model from this plasmid's Addgene catalogue record and pLannotate feature annotations shown in this document.]
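Description:
TFORF3400 is a lentiviral mammalian expression plasmid built on the pLX_TRC317 backbone from the Broad Institute Genetic Perturbation Platform, carrying the human transcription factor GMEB1 (glucocorticoid modulatory element-binding protein 1). It belongs to a barcoded transcription factor ORF collection in which each construct carries a unique 24-bp barcode, so that individual factors can be identified in pooled overexpression screens. The barcode is not annotated in the feature table, so its position is not recorded here. In bacteria the plasmid replicates at high copy from a ColE1/pUC-type origin and is selected with ampicillin through the bla gene. An f1 origin and remnants of lac and T7/T3 cloning sequences are also present in the backbone. The depositor notes that the plasmid can recombine.

The viral portion follows a third-generation, self-inactivating layout. An RSV promoter drives a truncated HIV-1 5' LTR, followed by the Ψ packaging signal with a gag fragment, the RRE for Rev-dependent nuclear export, a cPPT/CTS element, and a ΔU3 3' LTR followed by an SV40 polyadenylation signal. Within this transfer cassette, an SV40 early promoter drives puromycin N-acetyltransferase for selection of transduced cells. Downstream, the constitutive EF-1α promoter drives the GMEB1 ORF. The ORF was inserted by Gateway cloning and is flanked by attB1 and attB2 sites, with a V5 epitope tag fused at the C terminus after attB2 for detection. A WPRE downstream of the ORF enhances transcript expression. The sequenced record of 10,159 nt matches the sum of the stated backbone and insert sizes. The construct is used to produce lentivirus for stable GMEB1 overexpression, for example in directed differentiation screens.
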