Features (pLannotate 1.2.2; 34 found; start..end, strand, type, name):
      5..231     +  promoter       RSV promoter: Rous sarcoma virus enhancer/promoter
    232..412     +  LTR            5' LTR (truncated): truncated 5' long terminal repeat (LTR) from HIV-1
    459..584     +  misc_feature   HIV-1 Ψ: packaging signal of human immunodeficiency virus type 1
    568..931     +  CDS            HIV-1 gag (fragment): gag protein from human immunodeficiency virus 1; gag
   1077..1310    +  misc_feature   RRE: The Rev response element (RRE) of HIV-1 allows for Rev-dependent mRNA export from the nucleus to the cytoplasm.
   1687..1713    +  CDS            Rev (fragment): human immunodeficiency virus 1 (HIV-1) Rev protein; rev; enhances nuclear export of unspliced and incompletely spliced viral mRNAs
   1720..1743    +  promoter       SV40 promoter (fragment): SV40 early promoter
   1744..1815    +  promoter       SV40 promoter (fragment): SV40 enhancer and early promoter
   1839..1974    +  rep_origin     SV40 ori: SV40 origin of replication
   2020..2616    +  CDS            PuroR (fragment): puromycin N-acetyltransferase; pac from Streptomyces; confers resistance to puromycin
   2665..2782    +  misc_feature   cPPT/CTS: central polypurine tract and central termination sequence of HIV-1
   2847..2913    +  CDS            small t antigen (fragment): SV40 (simian virus 40) small t antigen
   2920..4098    +  promoter       EF-1α promoter: strong constitutive promoter for human elongation factor EF-1α
   4119..4136    +  protein_bind   attB1 (fragment): mutant version of attB; core recombination site for the Gateway® BP reaction BP Clonase™
   4142..5830    +  CDS            GMEB1: GMEB1_HUMAN - Experimental evidence at protein level: Swiss-Prot protein existence level 1. Trans-acting factor that binds to glucocorticoid modulatory elements (GME) present in the TAT (tyrosine aminotransferase) promoter and increases sensitivity to low concentrations of glucocorticoids. Binds also to the transferrin receptor promoter. Essential auxiliary factor for the replication of parvoviruses. From Homo sapiens (Human).
   5832..5856    -  protein_bind   attB2: mutant version of attB; recombination site for the Gateway® BP reaction BP Clonase™
   5864..5905    +  CDS            V5 tag: epitope tag from simian virus 5
   5921..5974    +  promoter       U6 promoter (fragment): RNA polymerase III promoter for human U6 snRNA
   6016..6604    +  misc_feature   WPRE: woodchuck hepatitis virus posttranscriptional regulatory element
   6655..6674    +  misc_feature   cPPT/CTS (fragment): central polypurine tract and central termination sequence of HIV-1
   6676..6909    +  LTR            3' LTR (ΔU3): self-inactivating 3' long terminal repeat (LTR) from HIV-1
   6987..7108    +  polyA_signal   SV40 poly(A) signal: SV40 polyadenylation signal
   7148..7283    +  rep_origin     SV40 ori: SV40 origin of replication
   7304..7322    -  promoter       T7 promoter: promoter for bacteriophage T7 RNA polymerase
   7330..7485    +  CDS            lacZα (fragment): LacZα fragment of β-galactosidase; lacZ fragment
   7490..7918    +  rep_origin     f1 ori (sequence partly withheld): f1 bacteriophage origin of replication; arrow indicates direction of (+) strand synthesis
   7971..8075    +  promoter       AmpR promoter: bla
   8076..8936    +  CDS            AmpR: β-lactamase; bla; confers resistance to ampicillin, carbenicillin, and related antibiotics
   9107..9695    +  rep_origin     ori: high-copy-number ColE1/pMB1/pBR322/pUC origin of replication
   9878..9970    +  CDS            lacI (fragment): lac repressor; lacI; The lac repressor binds to the lac operator to inhibit transcription in E. coli. This inhibition can be relieved by adding lactose or isopropyl-β-D-thiogalactopyranoside (IPTG).
   9983..10004   +  protein_bind   CAP binding site: CAP binding activates transcription in the presence of cAMP. E. coli catabolite activator protein
  10019..10049   +  promoter       lac promoter: promoter for the E. coli lac operon
  10057..10073   +  protein_bind   lac operator: The lac repressor binds to the lac operator to inhibit transcription in E. coli. This inhibition can be relieved by adding lactose or isopropyl-β-D-thiogalactopyranoside (IPTG). lac repressor encoded by lacI
  10118..10136   +  promoter       T3 promoter: promoter for bacteriophage T3 RNA polymerase
>Addgene plasmid #144876 | TFORF3400 | addgene full sequence | sequence record 404442 | Addgene NGS Result
TTAATGTAGTCTTATGCAATACTCTTGTAGTCTTGCAACATGGTAACGATGAGTTAGCAACATGCCTTAC
AAGGAGAGAAAAAGCACCGTGCATGCCGATTGGTGGAAGTAAGGTGGTACGATCGTGCCTTATTAGGAAG
GCAACAGACGGGTCTGACATGGATTGGACGAACCACTGAATTGCCGCATTGCAGAGATATTGTATTTAAG
TGCCTAGCTCGATACATAAACGGGTCTCTCTGGTTAGACCAGATCTGAGCCTGGGAGCTCTCTGGCTAAC
TAGGGAACCCACTGCTTAAGCCTCAATAAAGCTTGCCTTGAGTGCTTCAAGTAGTGTGTGCCCGTCTGTT
GTGTGACTCTGGTAACTAGAGATCCCTCAGACCCTTTTAGTCAGTGTGGAAAATCTCTAGCAGTGGCGCC
CGAACAGGGACTTGAAAGCGAAAGGGAAACCAGAGGAGCTCTCTCGACGCAGGACTCGGCTTGCTGAAGC
GCGCACGGCAAGAGGCGAGGGGCGGCGACTGGTGAGTACGCCAAAAATTTTGACTAGCGGAGGCTAGAAG
GAGAGAGATGGGTGCGAGAGCGTCAGTATTAAGCGGGGGAGAATTAGATCGCGATGGGAAAAAATTCGGT
TAAGGCCAGGGGGAAAGAAAAAATATAAATTAAAACATATAGTATGGGCAAGCAGGGAGCTAGAACGATT
CGCAGTTAATCCTGGCCTGTTAGAAACATCAGAAGGCTGTAGACAAATACTGGGACAGCTACAACCATCC
CTTCAGACAGGATCAGAAGAACTTAGATCATTATATAATACAGTAGCAACCCTCTATTGTGTGCATCAAA
GGATAGAGATAAAAGACACCAAGGAAGCTTTAGACAAGATAGAGGAAGAGCAAAACAAAAGTAAGACCAC
CGCACAGCAAGCGGCCGCTGATCTTCAGACCTGGAGGAGGAGATATGAGGGACAATTGGAGAAGTGAATT
ATATAAATATAAAGTAGTAAAAATTGAACCATTAGGAGTAGCACCCACCAAGGCAAAGAGAAGAGTGGTG
CAGAGAGAAAAAAGAGCAGTGGGAATAGGAGCTTTGTTCCTTGGGTTCTTGGGAGCAGCAGGAAGCACTA
TGGGCGCAGCGTCAATGACGCTGACGGTACAGGCCAGACAATTATTGTCTGGTATAGTGCAGCAGCAGAA
CAATTTGCTGAGGGCTATTGAGGCGCAACAGCATCTGTTGCAACTCACAGTCTGGGGCATCAAGCAGCTC
CAGGCAAGAATCCTGGCTGTGGAAAGATACCTAAAGGATCAACAGCTCCTGGGGATTTGGGGTTGCTCTG
GAAAACTCATTTGCACCACTGCTGTGCCTTGGAATGCTAGTTGGAGTAATAAATCTCTGGAACAGATTTG
GAATCACACGACCTGGATGGAGTGGGACAGAGAAATTAACAATTACACAAGCTTAATACACTCCTTAATT
GAAGAATCGCAAAACCAGCAAGAAAAGAATGAACAAGAATTATTGGAATTAGATAAATGGGCAAGTTTGT
GGAATTGGTTTAACATAACAAATTGGCTGTGGTATATAAAATTATTCATAATGATAGTAGGAGGCTTGGT
AGGTTTAAGAATAGTTTTTGCTGTACTTTCTATAGTGAATAGAGTTAGGCAGGGATATTCACCATTATCG
TTTCAGACCCACCTCCCAACCCCGAGGGGACCCATGCATTGCATCTCAATTAGTCAGCAACCAGGTGTGG
AAAGTCCCCAGGCTCCCCAGCAGGCAGAAGTATGCAAAGCATGCGTCTCAATTAGTCAGCAACCATAGTC
CCGCCCCTAACTCCGCCCATCCCGCCCCTAACTCCGCCCAGTTCCGCCCATTCTCCGCCCCATGGCTGAC
TAATTTTTTTTATTTATGCAGAGGCCGAGGCCGCCTCGGCCTCTGAGCTATTCCAGAAGTAGTGAGGAGG
CTTTTTTGGAGGCCTAGGCTTTTGCAAAAAGCTTTCTAGAGGTACCACCGGAGCTTACCATGACCGAGTA
CAAGCCCACGGTGCGCCTCGCCACCCGCGACGACGTCCCCAGGGCCGTACGCACCCTCGCCGCCGCGTTC
GCCGACTACCCCGCCACGCGCCACACCGTCGATCCGGACCGCCACATCGAGCGGGTCACCGAGCTGCAAG
AACTCTTCCTCACGCGCGTCGGGCTCGACATCGGCAAGGTGTGGGTCGCGGACGACGGCGCCGCCGTGGC
GGTCTGGACCACGCCGGAGAGCGTCGAAGCGGGGGCGGTGTTCGCCGAGATCGGCCCGCGCATGGCCGAG
TTGAGCGGTTCCCGGCTGGCCGCGCAGCAACAGATGGAAGGCCTCCTGGCGCCGCACCGGCCCAAGGAGC
CCGCGTGGTTCCTGGCCACCGTCGGCGTCTCGCCCGACCACCAGGGCAAGGGTCTGGGCAGCGCCGTCGT
GCTCCCCGGAGTGGAGGCGGCCGAGCGCGCCGGGGTGCCCGCCTTCCTGGAGACCTCCGCGCCCCGCAAC
CTCCCCTTCTACGAGCGGCTCGGCTTCACCGTCACCGCCGACGTCGAGGTGCCCGAAGGACCGCGCACCT
GGTGCATGACCCGCAAGCCCGGTGCCAGTTAACGAATTCTAGATCTTGAGACAAATGGCAGTATTCATCC
ACAATTTTAAAAGAAAAGGGGGGATTGGGGGGTACAGTGCAGGGGAAAGAATAGTAGACATAATAGCAAC
AGACATACAAACTAAAGAATTACAAAAACAAATTACAAAAATTCAAAATTTTCGGGTTTATTACAGGGAC
AGCAGAGATCCACTTTGGCGCCGGCTCGAGGCCTGCAGGTGCAAAGATGGATAAAGTTTTAAACAGAGAG
GAATCTTTGCAGCTAATGGACCTTCTAGGTCTTGAAAGGAGTGGGAATTGGCTCCGGTGCCCGTCAGTGG
GCAGAGCGCACATCGCCCACAGTCCCCGAGAAGTTGGGGGGAGGGGTCGGCAATTGAACCGGTGCCTAGA
GAAGGTGGCGCGGGGTAAACTGGGAAAGTGATGTCGTGTACTGGCTCCGCCTTTTTCCCGAGGGTGGGGG
AGAACCGTATATAAGTGCAGTAGTCGCCGTGAACGTTCTTTTTCGCAACGGGTTTGCCGCCAGAACACAG
GTAAGTGCCGTGTGTGGTTCCCGCGGGCCTGGCCTCTTTACGGGTTATGGCCCTTGCGTGCCTTGAATTA
CTTCCACCTGGCTGCAGTACGTGATTCTTGATCCCGAGCTTCGGGTTGGAAGTGGGTGGGAGAGTTCGAG
GCCTTGCGCTTAAGGAGCCCCTTCGCCTCGTGCTTGAGTTGAGGCCTGGCCTGGGCGCTGGGGCCGCCGC
GTGCGAATCTGGTGGCACCTTCGCGCCTGTCTCGCTGCTTTCGATAAGTCTCTAGCCATTTAAAATTTTT
GATGACCTGCTGCGACGCTTTTTTTCTGGCAAGATAGTCTTGTAAATGCGGGCCAAGATCTGCACACTGG
TATTTCGGTTTTTGGGGCCGCGGGCGGCGACGGGGCCCGTGCGTCCCAGCGCACATGTTCGGCGAGGCGG
GGCCTGCGAGCGCGGCCACCGAGAATCGGACGGGGGTAGTCTCAAGCTGGCCGGCCTGCTCTGGTGCCTG
GCCTCGCGCCGCCGTGTATCGCCCCGCCCTGGGCGGCAAGGCTGGCCCGGTCGGCACCAGTTGCGTGAGC
GGAAAGATGGCCGCTTCCCGGCCCTGCTGCAGGGAGCTCAAAATGGAGGACGCGGCGCTCGGGAGAGCGG
GCGGGTGAGTCACCCACACAAAGGAAAAGGGCCTTTCCGTCCTCAGCCGTCGCTTCATGTGACTCCACGG
AGTACCGGGCGCCGTCCAGGCACCTCGATTAGTTCTCGAGCTTTTGGAGTACGTCGTCTTTAGGTTGGGG
GGAGGGGTTTTATGCGATGGAGTTTCCCCACACTGAGTGGGTGGAGACTGAAGTTAGGCCAGCTTGGCAC
TTGATGTAATTCTCCTTGGAATTTGCCCTTTTTGAGTTTGGATCTTGGTTCATTCTCAAGCCTCAGACAG
TGGTTCAAAGTTTTTTTCTTCCATTTCAGGTGTCGTGAGGCTAGCATCGATTGATCAACAAGTTTGTACA
AAAAAGTTGGCATGGCTAATGCAGAAGTGAGTGTCCCAGTGGGGGATGTGGTTGTGGTACCTACTGAAGG
AAATGAAGGGGAGAATCCTGAAGACACTAAAACCCAAGTGATTTTGCAGTTACAGCCTGTGCAACAAGGG
ATTTATGAAGCTGGGTCGGAGAACAACACGGCAGTTGTAGCAGTAGAAACTCACACGATACACAAAATTG
AAGAAGGGATTGATACAGGCACTATAGAAGCAAATGAGGATATGGAAATTGCTTACCCCATAACTTGTGG
GGAGAGCAAAGCCATCCTCCTCTGGAAGAAGTTTGTATGTCCAGGAATAAACGTGAAGTGTGTCAAGTTC
AATGATCAGTTGATCAGCCCCAAGCACTTTGTTCATCTGGCTGGCAAGTCCACTCTGAAGGACTGGAAGA
GAGCTATTCGTCTGGGTGGGATCATGCTCAGGAAAATGATGGACTCCGGACAGATTGATTTTTACCAACA
TGACAAAGTTTGCTCCAATACCTGCAGAAGCACCAAATTTGATCTTCTGATCAGCAGTGCAAGAGCTCCA
GTGCCAGGACAGCAGACAAGTGTGGTGCAGACACCCACTTCGGCTGATGGTAGCATCACGCAGATTGCCA
TCTCAGAAGAGAGCATGGAAGAGGCAGGGCTGGAATGGAACTCAGCTCTCACCGCTGCTGTCACCATGGC
CACGGAGGAGGGTGTAAAGAAAGACTCAGAGGAAATTTCAGAGGACACTTTGATGTTCTGGAAAGGAATA
GCTGATGTAGGGCTGATGGAAGAGGTTGTCTGCAATATACAGAAGGAAATAGAGGAGCTACTCAGGGGAG
TTCAGCAGCGGCTCATCCAGGCTCCCTTCCAAGTCACAGATGCTGCTGTTCTCAACAATGTAGCACACAC
ATTTGGCCTAATGGACACAGTCAAGAAGGTTTTAGACAACAGAAGGAACCAAGTAGAGCAGGGAGAAGAA
CAGTTTCTCTATACTCTGACAGACTTGGAACGCCAGTTGGAGGAGCAGAAGAAGCAAGGCCAGGATCACA
GGCTGAAATCTCAGACAGTTCAAAATGTGGTACTGATGCCTGTGAGCACTCCTAAGCCTCCAAAAAGGCC
CCGGCTCCAGCGGCCAGCCTCCACCACTGTCTTGAGCCCTTCTCCTCCTGTCCAGCAGCCTCAGTTCACA
GTCATCTCACCCATCACCATCACCCCAGTGGGTCAGTCATTTTCCATGGGCAATATTCCAGTGGCCACCC
TCAGCCAGGGCTCCAGTCCTGTGACTGTCCACACACTGCCTTCTGGCCCTCAGCTCTTCCGCTATGCCAC
AGTGGTCTCCTCTGCCAAGAGCAGCTCACCAGACACAGTGACCATCCACCCTTCATCTAGCTTGGCGCTG
CTGAGCTCTACTGCCATGCAGGATGGGAGTACACTGGGCAACATGACCACCATGGTTAGCCCTGTGGAAT
TGGTGGCCATGGAGTCCGGCCTAACCTCGGCAATTCAGGCTGTTGAAAGCACCTCAGAGGATGGGCAGAC
CATCATTGAGATTGATCCAGCCCCGGACCCAGAAGCTGAAGATACTGAGGGCAAAGCAGTCATCTTGGAG
ACAGAGCTGAGGACTGAGGAGAAAGTTGTGGCTGAGATGGAAGAACACCAGCATCAAGTTCACAATGTGG
AGATTGTGGTCTTAGAGGATTACCCAACTTTCTTGTACAAAGTGGTTGATATCGGTAAGCCTATCCCTAA
CCCTCTCCTCGGTCTCGATTCTACGTAGTAATGAACTAGTCCGTAACTTGAAAGTATTTCGATTTCTTGG
CTTTATATATCTTGTGGAAAGGACGAAAATTGGTAGGTCTCGCTTGAATAACGCGTTAAGTCGACAATCA
ACCTCTGGATTACAAAATTTGTGAAAGATTGACTGGTATTCTTAACTATGTTGCTCCTTTTACGCTATGT
GGATACGCTGCTTTAATGCCTTTGTATCATGCTATTGCTTCCCGTATGGCTTTCATTTTCTCCTCCTTGT
ATAAATCCTGGTTGCTGTCTCTTTATGAGGAGTTGTGGCCCGTTGTCAGGCAACGTGGCGTGGTGTGCAC
TGTGTTTGCTGACGCAACCCCCACTGGTTGGGGCATTGCCACCACCTGTCAGCTCCTTTCCGGGACTTTC
GCTTTCCCCCTCCCTATTGCCACGGCGGAACTCATCGCCGCCTGCCTTGCCCGCTGCTGGACAGGGGCTC
GGCTGTTGGGCACTGACAATTCCGTGGTGTTGTCGGGGAAATCATCGTCCTTTCCTTGGCTGCTCGCCTG
TGTTGCCACCTGGATTCTGCGCGGGACGTCCTTCTGCTACGTCCCTTCGGCCCTCAATCCAGCGGACCTT
CCTTCCCGCGGCCTGCTGCCGGCTCTGCGGCCTCTTCCGCGTCTTCGCCTTCGCCCTCAGACGAGTCGGA
TCTCCCTTTGGGCCGCCTCCCCGCGTCGACTTTAAGACCAATGACTTACAAGGCAGCTGTAGATCTTAGC
CACTTTTTAAAAGAAAAGGGGGGACTGGAAGGGCTAATTCACTCCCAACGAAGACAAGATCTGCTTTTTG
CTTGTACTGGGTCTCTCTGGTTAGACCAGATCTGAGCCTGGGAGCTCTCTGGCTAACTAGGGAACCCACT
GCTTAAGCCTCAATAAAGCTTGCCTTGAGTGCTTCAAGTAGTGTGTGCCCGTCTGTTGTGTGACTCTGGT
AACTAGAGATCCCTCAGACCCTTTTAGTCAGTGTGGAAAATCTCTAGCAGTACGTATAGTAGTTCATGTC
ATCTTATTATTCAGTATTTATAACTTGCAAAGAAATGAATATCAGAGAGTGAGAGGAACTTGTTTATTGC
AGCTTATAATGGTTACAAATAAAGCAATAGCATCACAAATTTCACAAATAAAGCATTTTTTTCACTGCAT
TCTAGTTGTGGTTTGTCCAAACTCATCAATGTATCTTATCATGTCTGGCTCTAGCTATCCCGCCCCTAAC
TCCGCCCATCCCGCCCCTAACTCCGCCCAGTTCCGCCCATTCTCCGCCCCATGGCTGACTAATTTTTTTT
ATTTATGCAGAGGCCGAGGCCGCCTCGGCCTCTGAGCTATTCCAGAAGTAGTGAGGAGGCTTTTTTGGAG
GCCTAGGGACGTACCCAATTCGCCCTATAGTGAGTCGTATTACGCGCGCTCACTGGCCGTCGTTTTACAA
CGTCGTGACTGGGAAAACCCTGGCGTTACCCAACTTAATCGCCTTGCAGCACATCCCCCTTTCGCCAGCT
GGCGTAATAGCGAAGAGGCCCGCACCGATCGCCCTTCCCAACAGTTGCGCAGCCTGAATGGCGAATGGG
[124 nt withheld, positions 7490-7613]
C
[91 nt withheld, positions 7615-7705]
A
[49 nt withheld, positions 7707-7755]
CCTTTGACGTTGGAGTCCACGTTCTTT
[37 nt withheld, positions 7783-7819]
ACCCTATCTCGGTCTATTCTTTTGATTTATAAGGGATTTTGCCGATTTCGGCCTATTGGTTAAAAAATGA
GCTGATTTAACAAAAATTTAACGCGAATTTTAACAAAATATTAACGCTTACAATTTAGGTGGCACTTTTC
GGGGAAATGTGCGCGGAACCCCTATTTGTTTATTTTTCTAAATACATTCAAATATGTATCCGCTCATGAG
ACAATAACCCTGATAAATGCTTCAATAATATTGAAAAAGGAAGAGTATGAGTATTCAACATTTCCGTGTC
GCCCTTATTCCCTTTTTTGCGGCATTTTGCCTTCCTGTTTTTGCTCACCCAGAAACGCTGGTGAAAGTAA
AAGATGCTGAAGATCAGTTGGGTGCACGAGTGGGTTACATCGAACTGGATCTCAACAGCGGTAAGATCCT
TGAGAGTTTTCGCCCCGAAGAACGTTTTCCAATGATGAGCACTTTTAAAGTTCTGCTATGTGGCGCGGTA
TTATCCCGTATTGACGCCGGGCAAGAGCAACTCGGTCGCCGCATACACTATTCTCAGAATGACTTGGTTG
AGTACTCACCAGTCACAGAAAAGCATCTTACGGATGGCATGACAGTAAGAGAATTATGCAGTGCTGCCAT
AACCATGAGTGATAACACTGCGGCCAACTTACTTCTGACAACGATCGGAGGACCGAAGGAGCTAACCGCT
TTTTTGCACAACATGGGGGATCATGTAACTCGCCTTGATCGTTGGGAACCGGAGCTGAATGAAGCCATAC
CAAACGACGAGCGTGACACCACGATGCCTGTAGCAATGGCAACAACGTTGCGCAAACTATTAACTGGCGA
ACTACTTACTCTAGCTTCCCGGCAACAATTAATAGACTGGATGGAGGCGGATAAAGTTGCAGGACCACTT
CTGCGCTCGGCCCTTCCGGCTGGCTGGTTTATTGCTGATAAATCTGGAGCCGGTGAGCGTGGGTCTCGCG
GTATCATTGCAGCACTGGGGCCAGATGGTAAGCCCTCCCGTATCGTAGTTATCTACACGACGGGGAGTCA
GGCAACTATGGATGAACGAAATAGACAGATCGCTGAGATAGGTGCCTCACTGATTAAGCATTGGTAACTG
TCAGACCAAGTTTACTCATATATACTTTAGATTGATTTAAAACTTCATTTTTAATTTAAAAGGATCTAGG
TGAAGATCCTTTTTGATAATCTCATGACCAAAATCCCTTAACGTGAGTTTTCGTTCCACTGAGCGTCAGA
CCCCGTAGAAAAGATCAAAGGATCTTCTTGAGATCCTTTTTTTCTGCGCGTAATCTGCTGCTTGCAAACA
AAAAAACCACCGCTACCAGCGGTGGTTTGTTTGCCGGATCAAGAGCTACCAACTCTTTTTCCGAAGGTAA
CTGGCTTCAGCAGAGCGCAGATACCAAATACTGTTCTTCTAGTGTAGCCGTAGTTAGGCCACCACTTCAA
GAACTCTGTAGCACCGCCTACATACCTCGCTCTGCTAATCCTGTTACCAGTGGCTGCTGCCAGTGGCGAT
AAGTCGTGTCTTACCGGGTTGGACTCAAGACGATAGTTACCGGATAAGGCGCAGCGGTCGGGCTGAACGG
GGGGTTCGTGCACACAGCCCAGCTTGGAGCGAACGACCTACACCGAACTGAGATACCTACAGCGTGAGCT
ATGAGAAAGCGCCACGCTTCCCGAAGGGAGAAAGGCGGACAGGTATCCGGTAAGCGGCAGGGTCGGAACA
GGAGAGCGCACGAGGGAGCTTCCAGGGGGAAACGCCTGGTATCTTTATAGTCCTGTCGGGTTTCGCCACC
TCTGACTTGAGCGTCGATTTTTGTGATGCTCGTCAGGGGGGCGGAGCCTATGGAAAAACGCCAGCAACGC
GGCCTTTTTACGGTTCCTGGCCTTTTGCTGGCCTTTTGCTCACATGTTCTTTCCTGCGTTATCCCCTGAT
TCTGTGGATAACCGTATTACCGCCTTTGAGTGAGCTGATACCGCTCGCCGCAGCCGAACGACCGAGCGCA
GCGAGTCAGTGAGCGAGGAAGCGGAAGAGCGCCCAATACGCAAACCGCCTCTCCCCGCGCGTTGGCCGAT
TCATTAATGCAGCTGGCACGACAGGTTTCCCGACTGGAAAGCGGGCAGTGAGCGCAACGCAATTAATGTG
AGTTAGCTCACTCATTAGGCACCCCAGGCTTTACACTTTATGCTTCCGGCTCGTATGTTGTGTGGAATTG
TGAGCGGATAACAATTTCACACAGGAAACAGCTATGACCATGATTACGCCAAGCGCGCAATTAACCCTCA
CTAAAGGGAACAAAAGCTGGAGCTGCAAGC
