>Addgene plasmid #144876 | TFORF3400 | depositor partial sequence | sequence record 286743 | Insert
ATCGATTGATCAACAAGTTTGTACAAAAAAGTTGGCATGGCTAATGCAGAAGTGAGTGTCCCAGTGGGGG
ATGTGGTTGTGGTACCTACTGAAGGAAATGAAGGGGAGAATCCTGAAGACACTAAAACCCAAGTGATTTT
GCAGTTACAGCCTGTGCAACAAGGGATTTATGAAGCTGGGTCGGAGAACAACACGGCAGTTGTAGCAGTA
GAAACTCACACGATACACAAAATTGAAGAAGGGATTGATACAGGCACTATAGAAGCAAATGAGGATATGG
AAATTGCTTACCCCATAACTTGTGGGGAGAGCAAAGCCATCCTCCTCTGGAAGAAGTTTGTATGTCCAGG
AATAAACGTGAAGTGTGTCAAGTTCAATGATCAGTTGATCAGCCCCAAGCACTTTGTTCATCTGGCTGGC
AAGTCCACTCTGAAGGACTGGAAGAGAGCTATTCGTCTGGGTGGGATCATGCTCAGGAAAATGATGGACT
CCGGACAGATTGATTTTTACCAACATGACAAAGTTTGCTCCAATACCTGCAGAAGCACCAAATTTGATCT
TCTGATCAGCAGTGCAAGAGCTCCAGTGCCAGGACAGCAGACAAGTGTGGTGCAGACACCCACTTCGGCT
GATGGTAGCATCACGCAGATTGCCATCTCAGAAGAGAGCATGGAAGAGGCAGGGCTGGAATGGAACTCAG
CTCTCACCGCTGCTGTCACCATGGCCACGGAGGAGGGTGTAAAGAAAGACTCAGAGGAAATTTCAGAGGA
CACTTTGATGTTCTGGAAAGGAATAGCTGATGTAGGGCTGATGGAAGAGGTTGTCTGCAATATACAGAAG
GAAATAGAGGAGCTACTCAGGGGAGTTCAGCAGCGGCTCATCCAGGCTCCCTTCCAAGTCACAGATGCTG
CTGTTCTCAACAATGTAGCACACACATTTGGCCTAATGGACACAGTCAAGAAGGTTTTAGACAACAGAAG
GAACCAAGTAGAGCAGGGAGAAGAACAGTTTCTCTATACTCTGACAGACTTGGAACGCCAGTTGGAGGAG
CAGAAGAAGCAAGGCCAGGATCACAGGCTGAAATCTCAGACAGTTCAAAATGTGGTACTGATGCCTGTGA
GCACTCCTAAGCCTCCAAAAAGGCCCCGGCTCCAGCGGCCAGCCTCCACCACTGTCTTGAGCCCTTCTCC
TCCTGTCCAGCAGCCTCAGTTCACAGTCATCTCACCCATCACCATCACCCCAGTGGGTCAGTCATTTTCC
ATGGGCAATATTCCAGTGGCCACCCTCAGCCAGGGCTCCAGTCCTGTGACTGTCCACACACTGCCTTCTG
GCCCTCAGCTCTTCCGCTATGCCACAGTGGTCTCCTCTGCCAAGAGCAGCTCACCAGACACAGTGACCAT
CCACCCTTCATCTAGCTTGGCGCTGCTGAGCTCTACTGCCATGCAGGATGGGAGTACACTGGGCAACATG
ACCACCATGGTTAGCCCTGTGGAATTGGTGGCCATGGAGTCCGGCCTAACCTCGGCAATTCAGGCTGTTG
AAAGCACCTCAGAGGATGGGCAGACCATCATTGAGATTGATCCAGCCCCGGACCCAGAAGCTGAAGATAC
TGAGGGCAAAGCAGTCATCTTGGAGACAGAGCTGAGGACTGAGGAGAAAGTTGTGGCTGAGATGGAAGAA
CACCAGCATCAAGTTCACAATGTGGAGATTGTGGTCTTAGAGGATTACCCAACTTTCTTGTACAAAGTGG
TTGATATCGGTAAGCCTATCCCTAACCCTCTCCTCGGTCTCGATTCTACGTAGTAATGAACTAGTCCGTA
ACTTGAAAGTATTTCGATTTCTTGGCTTTATATATCTTGTGGAAAGGACGAAAATTGGTAGGTCTCGCTT
GAATA
