>Addgene plasmid #144876 | TFORF3400 | depositor partial sequence | sequence record 286744 | Barcode
AAATTGGTAGGTCTCGCTTGAATA
